>Addgene plasmid #8985 | pRK7-HA-S6K1-KR | addgene full sequence | sequence record 205959 | Addgene NGS Result
AAAGATCAAAGGATCTTCTTGAGATCCTTTTTTTCTGCGCGTAATCTGCTGCTTGCAAACAAAAAAACCA
CCGCTACCAGCGGTGGTTTGTTTGCCGGATCAAGAGCTACCAACTCTTTTTCCGAAGGTAACTGGCTTCA
GCAGAGCGCAGATACCAAATACTGTTCTTCTAGTGTAGCCGTAGTTAGGCCACCACTTCAAGAACTCTGT
AGCACCGCCTACATACCTCGCTCTGCTAATCCTGTTACCAGTGGCTGCTGCCAGTGGCGATAAGTCGTGT
CTTACCGGGTTGGACTCAAGACGATAGTTACCGGATAAGGCGCAGCGGTCGGGCTGAACGGGGGGTTCGT
GCACACAGCCCAGCTTGGAGCGAACGACCTACACCGAACTGAGATACCTACAGCGTGAGCTATGAGAAAG
CGCCACGCTTCCCGAAGGGAGAAAGGCGGACAGGTATCCGGTAAGCGGCAGGGTCGGAACAGGAGAGCGC
ACGAGGGAGCTTCCAGGGGGAAACGCCTGGTATCTTTATAGTCCTGTCGGGTTTCGCCACCTCTGACTTG
AGCGTCGATTTTTGTGATGCTCGTCAGGGGGGCGGAGCCTATGGAAAAACGCCAGCAACGCGGCCTTTTT
ACGGTTCCTGGCCTTTTGCTGGCCTTTTGCTCACATGTTCTTTCCTGCGTTATCCCCTGATTCTGTGGAT
AACCGTATTACCGCCTTTGAGTGAGCTGATACCGCTCGCCGCAGCCGAACGACCGAGCGCAGCGAGTCAG
TGAGCGAGGAAGCGGAAGAGCGCCCAATACGCAAACCGCCTCTCCCCGCGCGTTGGCCGATTCATTAATG
CAGCTGGCACGACAGGTTTCCCGACTGGAAAGCGGGCAGTGAGCGCAACGCAATTAATGTGAGTTAGCTC
ACTCATTAGGCACCCCAGGCTTTACACTTTATGCTTCCGGCTCGTATGTTGTGTGGAATTGTGAGCGGAT
AACAATTTCACACAGGAAACAGCTATGACATGATTACGAATTAATTCGAGCTCGCCCGACATTGATTATT
GACTAGTTATTAATAGTAATCAATTACGGGGTCATTAGTTCATAGCCCATATATGGAGTTCCGCGTTACA
TAACTTACGGTAAATGGCCCGCCTGGCTGACCGCCCAACGACCCCCGCCCATTGACGTCAATAATGACGT
ATGTTCCCATAGTAACGCCAATAGGGACTTTCCATTGACGTCAATGGGTGGAGTATTTACGGTAAACTGC
CCACTTGGCAGTACATCAAGTGTATCATATGCCAAGTACGCCCCCTATTGACGTCAATGACGGTAAATGG
CCCGCCTGGCATTATGCCCAGTACATGACCTTATGGGACTTTCCTACTTGGCAGTACATCTACGTATTAG
TCATCGCTATTACCATGGTGATGCGGTTTTGGCAGTACATCAATGGGCGTGGATAGCGGTTTGACTCACG
GGGATTTCCAAGTCTCCACCCCATTGACGTCAATGGGAGTTTGTTTTGGCACCAAAATCAACGGGACTTT
CCAAAATGTCGTAACAACTCCGCCCCATTGACGCAAATGGGCGGTAGGCGTGTACGGTGGGAGGTCTATA
TAAGCAGAGCTCGTTTAGTGAACCGTCAGATCGCCTGGAGACGCCATCCACGCTGTTTTGACCTCCATAG
AAGACACCGGGACCGATCCAGCCTCCGCGGCCGGGAACGGTGCATTGGAACGCGGATTCCCCGTGCCAAG
AGTGACGTAAGTACCGCCTATAGAGTCTATAGGCCCACCCCCTTGGCTTCGTTAGAACGCGGCTACAATT
AATACATAACCTTATGTATCATACACATACGATTTAGGTGACACTATAGAATAACATCCACTTTGCCTTT
CTCTCCACAGGTGTCCACTCCCAGGTCCAACTGCACCTCGGTTCTAAGCTTCTGCAGGTCGACTCTAGAA
TGTACCCATACGATGTTCCAGATTACGCTGCAGGAGTGTTTGACATAGACCTGGACCAGCCAGAGGATGC
AGGCTCTGAGGATGAGCTGGAGGAGGGGGGTCAGTTAAATGAAAGCATGGACCATGGGGGAGTTGGACCA
TATGAACTTGGCATGGAACATTGTGAGAAATTTGAAATCTCAGAAACTAGTGTGAACAGAGGGCCAGAAA
AAATCAGACCAGAATGTTTTGAGCTACTTCGGGTACTTGGTAAAGGGGGCTATGGAAAGGTTTTTCAAGT
ACGAAAAGTAACAGGAGCAAATACTGGGAAGATATTTGCCATGAGGGTGCTTAAAAAGGCAATGATAGTA
AGAAATGCTAAAGATACAGCTCATACAAAAGCAGAGCGGAATATTCTGGAGGAAGTAAAGCATCCCTTCA
TCGTGGATTTAATTTATGCCTTTCAGACCGGTGGAAAACTCTACCTCATCCTTGAGTATCTCAGTGGAGG
AGAACTATTTATGCAGTTAGAAAGAGAGGGGATATTCATGGAAGATACAGCTTGCTTTTACTTGGCTGAA
ATCTCCATGGCTTTGGGGCATTTACATCAAAAAGGGATCATCTACAGAGACCTGAAGCCGGAGAACATCA
TGCTTAATCACCAAGGTCACGTGAAGCTGACAGACTTTGGACTATGCAAAGAATCTATTCATGATGGAAC
AGTCACGCACACATTTTGTGGAACAATAGAATACATGGCCCCTGAAATCTTGATGAGAAGCGGCCACAAC
CGTGCTGTGGATTGGTGGAGTTTGGGAGCATTAATGTATGACATGCTGACTGGAGCACCTCCATTCACTG
GGGAGAATAGAAAGAAAACAATTGACAAAATCCTCAAATGTAAACTTAATTTGCCTCCCTACCTCACACA
AGAAGCTCGAGATCTGCTTAAAAAGCTGCTGAAAAGAAATGCTGCTTCTCGTCTTGGAGCTGGCCCTGGG
GATGCTGGAGAAGTCCAAGCGCATCCATTTTTTAGACACATTAACTGGGAAGAGCTTTTGGCTCGGAAGG
TGGAGCCCCCCTTTAAGCCTCTGTTGCAATCTGAAGAGGATGTGAGTCAGTTTGATTCAAAGTTTACTCG
TCAGACACCTGTTGACAGCCCCGATGACTCAACTCTCAGTGAAAGTGCCAACCAGGTCTTTCTGGGTTTT
ACATATGTGGCTCCATCTGTACTTGAAAGTGTGAAAGAAAAGTTTTCTTTTGAACCAAAAATCCGATCGC
CTCGAAGATTTATTGGTAGCCCACGAACGCCTGTCAGCCCAGTCAAATTCTCTCCTGGGGATTTCTGGGG
ACGAGGTGCTTCAGCCAGCACAGCAAATCCTCAGACACCTGTGGAATACCCAATGGAAACAAGTGGAATA
GAGCAGATGGATGTGACAACGAGCGGGGAAGCTTCAGCGCCACTTCCAATCCGACAGCCCAACTCTGGGC
CATACAAAAAACAAGCTTTTCCTATGATCTCCAAACGGCCAGAGCACCTGCGTATGAATCTATGATGAAA
CAATGCTTTTATTAATGCAAATGCAAAAAGGAAACAAATCCTGGAAGGGGATGTGTGAGGATCCCCCGGG
CTGCAGGAATTCAATCGATGGCCGCCATGGCCCAACTTGTTTATTGCAGCTTATAATGGTTACAAATAAA
GCAATAGCATCACAAATTTCACAAATAAAGCATTTTTTTCACTGCATTCTAGTTGTGGTTTGTCCAAACT
CATCAATGTATCTTATCATGTCTGGATCGGGAATTAATTCGGCGCAGCACCATGGCCTGAAATAACCTCT
GAAAGAGGAACTTGGTTAGGTACCTTCTGAGGCGGAAAGAACCAGCTGTGGAATGTGTGTCAGTTAGGGT
GTGGAAAGTCCCCAGGCTCCCCAGCAGGCAGAAGTATGCAAAGCATGCATCTCAATTAGTCAGCAACCAG
GTGTGGAAAGTCCCCAGGCTCCCCAGCAGGCAGAAGTATGCAAAGCATGCATCTCAATTAGTCAGCAACC
ATAGTCCCGCCCCTAACTCCGCCCATCCCGCCCCTAACTCCGCCCAGTTCCGCCCATTCTCCGCCCCATG
GCTGACTAATTTTTTTTATTTATGCAGAGGCCGAGGCCGCCTCGGCCTCTGAGCTATTCCAGAAGTAGTG
AGGAGGCTTTTTTGGAGGCCTAGGCTTTTGCAAAAAGCTGTTAACAGCTTGGCACTGGCCGTCGTTTTAC
AACGTCGTGACTGGGAAAACCCTGGCGTTACCCAACTTAATCGCCTTGCAGCACATCCCCCTTTCGCCAG
CTGGCGTAATAGCGAAGAGGCCCGCACCGATCGCCCTTCCCAACAGTTGCGCAGCCTGAATGGCGAATGG
CGCCTGATGCGGTATTTTCTCCTTACGCATCTGTGCGGTATTTCACACCGCATA
[142 nt withheld, positions 4395-4536]
C
[141 nt withheld, positions 4538-4678]
CCTTTGACGTTGGAGTCCACGTTCTTT
[37 nt withheld, positions 4706-4742]
ACCCTATCTCGGGCTATTCTTTTGATTTATAAGGGATTTTGCCGATTTCGGCCTATTGGTTAAAAAATGA
GCTGATTTAACAAAAATTTAACGCGAATTTTAACAAAATATTAACGTTTACAATTTTATGGTGCACTCTC
AGTACAATCTGCTCTGATGCCGCATAGTTAAGCCAGCCCCGACACCCGCCAACACCCGCTGACGCGCCCT
GACGGGCTTGTCTGCTCCCGGCATCCGCTTACAGACAAGCTGTGACCGTCTCCGGGAGCTGCATGTGTCA
GAGGTTTTCACCGTCATCACCGAAACGCGCGAGACGAAAGGGCCTCGTGATACGCCTATTTTTATAGGTT
AATGTCATGATAATAATGGTTTCTTAGACGTCAGGTGGCACTTTTCGGGGAAATGTGCGCGGAACCCCTA
TTTGTTTATTTTTCTAAATACATTCAAATATGTATCCGCTCATGAGACAATAACCCTGATAAATGCTTCA
ATAATATTGAAAAAGGAAGAGTATGAGTATTCAACATTTCCGTGTCGCCCTTATTCCCTTTTTTGCGGCA
TTTTGCCTTCCTGTTTTTGCTCACCCAGAAACGCTGGTGAAAGTAAAAGATGCTGAAGATCAGTTGGGTG
CACGAGTGGGTTACATCGAACTGGATCTCAACAGCGGTAAGATCCTTGAGAGTTTTCGCCCCGAAGAACG
TTTTCCAATGATGAGCACTTTTAAAGTTCTGCTATGTGGCGCGGTATTATCCCGTATTGACGCCGGGCAA
GAGCAACTCGGTCGCCGCATACACTATTCTCAGAATGACTTGGTTGAGTACTCACCAGTCACAGAAAAGC
ATCTTACGGATGGCATGACAGTAAGAGAATTATGCAGTGCTGCCATAACCATGAGTGATAACACTGCGGC
CAACTTACTTCTGACAACGATCGGAGGACCGAAGGAGCTAACCGCTTTTTTGCACAACATGGGGGATCAT
GTAACTCGCCTTGATCGTTGGGAACCGGAGCTGAATGAAGCCATACCAAACGACGAGCGTGACACCACGA
TGCCTGTAGCAATGGCAACAACGTTGCGCAAACTATTAACTGGCGAACTACTTACTCTAGCTTCCCGGCA
ACAATTAATAGACTGGATGGAGGCGGATAAAGTTGCAGGACCACTTCTGCGCTCGGCCCTTCCGGCTGGC
TGGTTTATTGCTGATAAATCTGGAGCCGGTGAGCGTGGGTCTCGCGGTATCATTGCAGCACTGGGGCCAG
ATGGTAAGCCCTCCCGTATCGTAGTTATCTACACGACGGGGAGTCAGGCAACTATGGATGAACGAAATAG
ACAGATCGCTGAGATAGGTGCCTCACTGATTAAGCATTGGTAACTGTCAGACCAAGTTTACTCATATATA
CTTTAGATTGATTTAAAACTTCATTTTTAATTTAAAAGGATCTAGGTGAAGATCCTTTTTGATAATCTCA
TGACCAAAATCCCTTAACGTGAGTTTTCGTTCCACTGAGCGTCAGACCCCGTAGA
Features (pLannotate 1.2.2; 22 found; start..end, strand, type, name):
     19..607     +  rep_origin     ori: high-copy-number ColE1/pMB1/pBR322/pUC origin of replication
    790..882     +  CDS            lacI (fragment): lac repressor; lacI; The lac repressor binds to the lac operator to inhibit transcription in E. coli. This inhibition can be relieved by adding lactose or isopropyl-β-D-thiogalactopyranoside (IPTG).
    895..916     +  protein_bind   CAP binding site: CAP binding activates transcription in the presence of cAMP. E. coli catabolite activator protein
    931..961     +  promoter       lac promoter: promoter for the E. coli lac operon
    969..985     +  protein_bind   lac operator: The lac repressor binds to the lac operator to inhibit transcription in E. coli. This inhibition can be relieved by adding lactose or isopropyl-β-D-thiogalactopyranoside (IPTG). lac repressor encoded by lacI
   1038..1417    +  enhancer       CMV enhancer: human cytomegalovirus immediate early enhancer
   1418..1621    +  promoter       CMV promoter: human cytomegalovirus (CMV) immediate early promoter
   1757..1800    +  intron         CMV intron (fragment): modified intron A from human cytomegalovirus
   1852..1870    +  promoter       SP6 promoter: promoter for bacteriophage SP6 RNA polymerase
   1874..1911    +  CDS            IgH signal sequence (fragment): signal sequence from the mouse immunoglobulin heavy chain variable region
   1942..1959    -  misc_feature   MCS (fragment): pUC18/19 multiple cloning site
   1969..3492    +  CDS            Rps6kb1: KS6B1_RAT - Experimental evidence at protein level: Swiss-Prot protein existence level 1. Serine/threonine-protein kinase that acts downstream of mTOR signaling in response to growth factors and nutrients to promote cell proliferation, cell growth and cell cycle progression. Regulates protein synthesis through phosphorylation of EIF4B, RPS6 and EEF2K, and contributes to cell survival by repressing the pro-apoptotic function of BAD. Under conditions of nutrient depletion, the inactive form associates with the EIF3 translation initiation complex. Upon mitogenic stimulation, phosphorylation by th
   3559..3582    +  misc_feature   MCS (fragment): pBluescript multiple cloning site
   3604..3738    +  polyA_signal   SV40 poly(A) signal: SV40 polyadenylation signal
   3807..4164    +  promoter       SV40 promoter: SV40 enhancer and early promoter
   4183..4337    +  CDS            lacZα (fragment): LacZα fragment of β-galactosidase; lacZ fragment
   4343..4394    -  misc_feature   bom (fragment): basis of mobility region from pBR322
   4413..4793    +  rep_origin     M13 ori (sequence partly withheld): M13 bacteriophage origin of replication; arrow indicates direction of (+) strand synthesis
   4869..4918    -  misc_feature   bom (fragment): basis of mobility region from pBR322
   5020..5055    -  CDS            rop (fragment): Rop protein, which maintains plasmids at low copy number; rop
   5150..5254    +  promoter       AmpR promoter: bla
   5255..6115    +  CDS            AmpR: β-lactamase; bla; confers resistance to ampicillin, carbenicillin, and related antibiotics
