[The description below was written by a language model from this plasmid's Addgene catalogue record and pLannotate feature annotations shown in this document.]
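Description:
pRK7-HA-S6K1-KR is a mammalian expression plasmid built on the pRK7 backbone that carries rat S6K1 (Rps6kb1, p70 S6 kinase alpha) bearing a K100R substitution that renders the kinase catalytically inactive. The roughly 1.5 kb insert was placed between XbaI and EcoRI sites, both retained, and according to the catalogue entry carries an N-terminal HA epitope tag. The tag is not called as a separate feature in the annotation of the 6,267 nt sequenced record. Transcription is driven by the human cytomegalovirus immediate-early enhancer and promoter, followed by a fragment of the CMV intron A and an SP6 phage promoter just upstream of the coding region. An SV40 polyadenylation signal terminates the message. A short match to an immunoglobulin heavy-chain signal sequence and polylinker remnants flank the insert; these appear to be annotation fragments of the vector's leader and cloning region rather than functional parts of the encoded protein.

In bacteria the plasmid replicates from a high-copy ColE1/pUC-type origin and is selected with ampicillin through the β-lactamase gene and its own promoter. An M13 phage origin is also present, which in principle permits single-stranded DNA production. The SV40 enhancer/early promoter region sits downstream of the expression cassette, and no mammalian selection marker is annotated, which fits transient transfection use. Small lac operon, lacZα, bom and rop fragments are leftovers of the vector's lineage.

S6K1 acts downstream of mTOR to promote protein synthesis and cell growth, so this HA-tagged kinase-dead version typically serves as a negative control alongside the wild-type kinase. It can be immunoprecipitated or detected via the tag in studies of mTOR-dependent signalling, the context of its associated publication.
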