Addgene plasmid #8985: pRK7-HA-S6K1-KR
Depositing lab: John Blenis. Depositing organization: Harvard Medical School. Publication: Identification of a conserved motif required for mTOR signaling. Schalm SS, Blenis J. Curr Biol. 2002 Apr 16. 12(8):632-9. 10.1016/S0960-9822(02)00762-5 PubMed 11967149.
Backbone
  Vector backbone: pRK7
  Backbone size w/o insert (bp): 4700
  Vector type: Mammalian Expression
Growth in bacteria
  Bacterial resistance: Ampicillin, 100 μg/mL
  Growth temperature: 37°C
  Growth strain: DH5alpha
  Copy number: High Copy
Gene/Insert
  Gene/Insert name: S6K1
  Species: R. norvegicus (rat)
  Insert size (bp): 1500
  Mutation: K100R, kinase-inactive
  Entrez Gene: Rps6kb1 (a.k.a. p70 S6K-alpha)
  Tag / fusion protein: HA (N terminal on insert)
  Cloning method: Restriction Enzyme; 5′ cloning site XbaI (not destroyed); 3′ cloning site EcoRI (not destroyed)
  Sequencing primers: 5′ CMV Forward
Terms and licenses: Academic/Nonprofit Terms; Industry Terms: Not Available to Industry
How to cite: pRK7-HA-S6K1-KR was a gift from John Blenis (Addgene plasmid # 8985 ; http://n2t.net/addgene:8985 ; RRID:Addgene_8985)
