>Addgene plasmid #8985 | pRK7-HA-S6K1-KR | addgene partial sequence | sequence record 17525 | 8985 with CMV Forward
CGTCAGATCGCCTGGAGACGCCATCCACGCTGTTTTGACCTCCATAGAAGACACCGGGACCGATCCAGCC
TCCGCGGCCGGGAACGGTGCATTGGAACGCGGATTCCCCGTGCCAAGAGTGACGTAAGTACCGCCTATAG
AGTCTATAGGCCCACCCCCTTGGCTTCGTTAGAACGCGGCTACAATTAATACATAACCTTATGTATCATA
CACATACGATTTAGGTGACACTATAGAATAACATCCACTTTGCCTTTCTCTCCACAGGTGTCCACTCCCA
GGTCCAACTGCACCTCGGTTCTAAGCTTCTGCAGGTCGACTCTAGAATGTACCCATACGATGTTCCAGAT
TACGCTGCAGGAGTGTTTGACATAGACCTGGACCAGCCAGAGGATGCAGGCTCTGAGGATGAGCTGGAGG
AGGGGGGTCAGTTAAATGAAAGCATGGACCATGGGGGAGTTGGACCATATGAACTTGGCATGGAACATTG
TGAGAAATTTGAAATCTCAGAAACTAGTGTGAACAGAGGGCCAGAAAAAATCAGACCAGAATGTTTTGAG
CTACTTCGGGTACTTGGTAAAGGGGGCTATGGAAAGGTTTTTCAAGTACGAAAAGTAACAGGAGCAAATA
CTGGGAAGATATTTGCCATGAGGGTGCTTAAAAAGGCAATGATAGTAAGAAATGCTAAAGATACAGCTCA
TACAA
